>Addgene plasmid #246708 | p3xFLAG-CMV-9-RECK ΔCRD | addgene full sequence | sequence record 495889 | Addgene NGS Result
GCCAAAATGCCTGCAAGAGAATCCTGATGTCCAAGAAAACGGAAATGGAGATTGTTGATGGTCTCATCGA
GGGTTGTAAGACCCAGCCCTTGCCTCAAGATCCTCTTTGGCAATGTTTTCTTGAAAGCTCACAATCTGTT
CACCCTGGAGTCACTGTACACCCTCCTCCCTCTACAGGCCTCGATGGGGCTAAATTGCATTGTTGTTCTA
AAGCAAACACTTCAACATGTAGGGAACTCTGCACTAAACTTTACAGCATGAGCTGGGGCAATACACAGAG
TTGGCAAGAGTTTGATCGCTTTTGTGAATATAATCCAGTGGAAGTGTCCATGTTGACCTGTTTAGCGGAT
GTCTACCTCAGGCCAAGTACTTTAGGTAACATTGTAGAAGAAGTGACTCATCCCTGTAACCCAAATCCTT
GCCCTGCCAATGAGCTCTGTGAAGTAAACCGAAAAGGATGTCCATCTGGAGATCCCTGTCTTCCATACTT
TTGTGTTCAAGGTTGCAAACTGGGAGAAGCTTCTGATTTCATTGTCCGTCAAGGGACACTAATCCAGGTG
CCATCATCTGCAGGGGAAGTTGGTTGTTATAAAATCTGTTCATGTGGACAAAGTGGACTCTTAGAAAACT
GTATGGAAATGCACTGTATAGACCTCCAGAAGTCTTGTATTGTTGGAGGAAAAAGAAAAAGTCATGGAAC
ATCCTTTAGTATTGACTGCAATGTCTGTTCTTGTTTTGCTGGCAATTTGGTGTGCTCTACCCGCCTTTGC
CTCAGTGAGCACAGTTCAGAAGATGACCGTCGTACCTTCACAGGTCTGCCCTGTAACTGTGCAGATCAGT
TTGTCCCTGTATGTGGGCAGAATGGGCGCACTTACCCCAGTGCCTGCATTGCTCGCTGTGTGGGCCTCCA
AGACCATCAGTTTGAGTTTGGATCATGCATGTCAAAGGATCCATGTAATCCTAATCCCTGCCAAAAAAAC
CAAAGGTGCATACCCAAACCACAGGTCTGCCTGACGACTTTTGATAAATTTGGATGTAGCCAGTATGAGT
GTGTACCAAGACAGCTCGCGTGTGACCAGGTCCAAGATCCTGTTTGTGACACAGACCACATGGAGCACAA
CAATCTCTGCACTTTATACCAAAGAGGAAAAAGCCTCTCTTACAAAGGTCCCTGCCAGCCCTTTTGCAGA
GCAACCGAGCCCGTATGTGGGCACAATGGTGAGACCTACAGCAGTGTGTGTGCTGCCTACTCGGATCGCG
TGGCAGTCGATTACTATGGGGACTGCCAGGCCGTCGGAGTCCTCTCAGAGCACAGCTCCGTCGCCGAGTG
TGCTTCTGTCAAGTGTCCTTCGCTCTTGGCAGCTGGATGCAAACCCATCATCCCACCGGGTGCTTGTTGC
CCATTATGTGCTGGGATGTTAAGAGTTTTATTTGACAAAGAAAAACTGGATACTATTGCTAAGGTAACAA
ATAAAAAGCCAATAACAGTTCTGGAAATACTTCAGAAAATCCGCATGCACGTGTCTGTCCCACAGTGTGA
TGTGTTTGGATACTTCAGCATTGAATCAGAAATTGTGATCCTGATCATTCCCGTCGATCACTATCCAAAA
GCTCTGCAGATTGAAGCCTGCAATAAAGAAGCAGAGAAGATTGAGTCCCTTATCAACTCTGACAGCCCGA
CTTTGGCGTCCCATGTCCCTCTCTCTGCCCTCATCATTTCCCAGGTACAGGTCTCCAGCAGTGTGCCATC
GGCCGGTGTCAGGGCCAGGCCTTCTTGCCACTCCCTCCTCCTTCCCCTCAGCTTGGGCCTTGCCTTGCAC
TTGCTCTGGACATATAACTGACTGCCCACGGAAAGTGCAGAATGCTCCTCCACCTCACTCTCCTGCCAGA
TCTGATATCGGTACCAGTCGACTCTAGAGGATCCCGGGTGGCATCCCTGTGACCCCTCCCCAGTGCCTCT
CCTGGCCCTGGAAGTTGCCACTCCAGTGCCCACCAGCCTTGTCCTAATAAAATTAAGTTGCATCATTTTG
TCTGACTAGGTGTCCTTCTATAATATTATGGGGTGGAGGGGGGTGGTATGGAGCAAGGGGCAAGTTGGGA
AGACAACCTGTAGGGCCTGCGGGGTCTATTGGGAACCAAGCTGGAGTGCAGTGGCACAATCTTGGCTCAC
TGCAATCTCCGCCTCCTGGGTTCAAGCGATTCTCCTGCCTCAGCCTCCCGAGTTGTTGGGATTCCAGGCA
TGCATGACCAGGCTCAGCTAATTTTTGTTTTTTTGGTAGAGACGGGGTTTCACCATATTGGCCAGGCTGG
TCTCCAACTCCTAATCTCAGGTGATCTACCCACCTTGGCCTCCCAAATTGCTGGGATTACAGGCGTGAAC
CACTGCTCCCTTCCCTGTCCTTCTGATTTTAAAATAACTATACCAGCAGGAGGACGTCCAGACACAGCAT
AGGCTACCTGGCCATGCCCAACCGGTGGGACATTTGAGTTGCTTGCTTGGCACTGTCCTCTCATGCGTTG
GGTCCACTCAGTAGATGCCTGTTGAATTGGGTACGCGGCCAGCTTGGCTGTGGAATGTGTGTCAGTTAGG
GTGTGGAAAGTCCCCAGGCTCCCCAGCAGGCAGAAGTATGCAAAGCATGCATCTCAATTAGTCAGCAACC
AGGTGTGGAAAGTCCCCAGGCTCCCCAGCAGGCAGAAGTATGCAAAGCATGCATCTCAATTAGTCAGCAA
CCATAGTCCCGCCCCTAACTCCGCCCATCCCGCCTCCGCTAACTCCGCCCAGTTCCGCCCATTCTCCGCC
CCATGGCTGACTAATTTTTTTTATTTATGCAGGCCGAGGCCGCCTCGGCCTCTGAGCTATTCCAGAAGTA
GTGAGGAGGCTTTTTTGGAGGAATTGATCAGCTTGGGATCTGATCAAGAGACAGGATGAGGATCGTTTCG
CATGATTGAACAAGATGGATTGCACGCAGGTTCTCCGGCCGCTTGGGTGGAGAGGCTATTCGGCTATGAC
TGGGCACAACAGACAATCGGCTGCTCTGATGCCGCCGTGTTCCGGCTGTCAGCGCAGGGGCGCCCGGTTC
TTTTTGTCAAGACCGACCTGTCCGGTGCCCTGAATGAACTGCAGGACGAGGCAGCGCGGCTATCGTGGCT
GGCCACGACGGGCGTTCCTTGCGCAGCTGTGCTCGACGTTGTCACTGAAGCGGGAAGGGACTGGCTGCTA
TTGGGCGAAGTGCCGGGGCAGGATCTCCTGTCATCTCACCTTGCTCCTGCCGAGAAAGTATCCATCATGG
CTGATGCAATGCGGCGGCTGCATACGCTTGATCCGGCTACCTGCCCATTCGACCACCAAGCGAAACATCG
CATCGAGCGAGCACGTACTCGGATGGAAGCCGGTCTTGTCGATCAGGATGATCTGGACGAAGAGCATCAG
GGGCTCGCGCCAGCCGAACTGTTCGCCAGGCTCAAGGCGCGCATGCCCGACGGCGAGGATCTCGTCGTGA
CCCATGGCGATGCCTGCTTGCCGAATATCATGGTGGAAAATGGCCGCTTTTCTGGATTCATCGACTGTGG
CCGGCTGGGTGTGGCGGACCGCTATCAGGACATAGCGTTGGCTACCCGTGATATTGCTGAAGAGCTTGGC
GGCGAATGGGCTGACCGCTTCCTCGTGCTTTACGGTATCGCCGCTCCCGATTCGCAGCGCATCGCCTTCT
ATCGCCTTCTTGACGAGTTCTTCTGAGCGGGACTCTGGGGTTCGAAATGACCGACCAAGCGACGCCCAAC
CTGCCATCACGAGATTTCGATTCCACCGCCGCCTTCTATGAAAGGTTGGGCTTCGGAATCGTTTTCCGGG
ACGCCGGCTGGATGATCCTCCAGCGCGGGGATCTCATGCTGGAGTTCTTCGCCCACCCCGGGCTCGATCC
CCTCGCGAGTTGGTTCAGCTGCTGCCTGAGGCTGGACGACCTCGCGGAGTTCTACCGGCAGTGCAAATCC
GTCGGCATCCAGGAAACCAGCAGCGGCTATCCGCGCATCCATGCCCCCGAACTGCAGGAGTGGGGAGGCA
CGATGGCCGCTTTGGTCGACCCGGACGGGACGCTCCTGCGCCTGATACAGAACGAATTGCTTGCAGGCAT
CTCATGAGTGTGTCTTCCCGTTTTCCGCCTGAGGTCACTGCGTGGATGGAGCGCTGGCGCCTGCTGCGCG
ACGGCGAGCTGCTCACCACCCACTCGCCAAGCTGGAACCGTAAAAAGGCCGCGTTGCTGGCGTTTTTCCA
TAGGCTCCGCCGATCATAATCAGCCATACCACATTTGTAGAGGTTTTACTTGCTTTAAAAAACCTCCCAC
ACCTCCCCCTGAACCTGAAACATAAAATGAATGCAATTGTTGTTGTTAACTTGTTTATTGCAGCTTATAA
TGGTTACAAATAAAGCAATAGCATCACAAATTTCACAAATAAAGCATTTTTTTCACTGCATTCTAGTTGT
GGTTTGTCCAAACTCATCAATGTATCTTATCATGTCTGGATCAATTCCCTATAGTGAGTCGTATTAAATT
CGTAATCATGTCATAGCTGTTTCCTGTGTGAAATTGTTATCCGCTCACAATTCCACACAACATACGAGCC
GGAAGCATAAAGTGTAAAGCCTGGGGTGCCTAATGAGTGAGCTAACTCACATTAATTGCGTTGCGCTCAC
TGCCCGCTTTCCAGTCGGGAAACCTGTCGTGCCAGCTGCATTAATGAATCGGCCAACGCGCGGGGAGAGG
CGGTTTGCGTATTGGGCGCTCTTCCGCTTCCTCGCTCACTGACTCGCTGCGCTCGGTCGTTCGGCTGCGG
CGAGCGGTATCAGCTCACTCAAAGGCGGTAATACGGTTATCCACAGAATCAGGGGATAACGCAGGAAAGA
ACATGTGAGCAAAAGGCCAGCAAAAGGCCAGGAACCGTAAAAAGGCCGCGTTGCTGGCGTTTTTCCATAG
GCTCCGCCCCCCTGACGAGCATCACAAAAATCGACGCTCAAGTCAGAGGTGGCGAAACCCGACAGGACTA
TAAAGATACCAGGCGTTTCCCCCTGGAAGCTCCCTCGTGCGCTCTCCTGTTCCGACCCTGCCGCTTACCG
GATACCTGTCCGCCTTTCTCCCTTCGGGAAGCGTGGCGCTTTCTCATAGCTCACGCTGTAGGTATCTCAG
TTCGGTGTAGGTCGTTCGCTCCAAGCTGGGCTGTGTGCACGAACCCCCCGTTCAGCCCGACCGCTGCGCC
TTATCCGGTAACTATCGTCTTGAGTCCAACCCGGTAAGACACGACTTATCGCCACTGGCAGCAGCCACTG
GTAACAGGATTAGCAGAGCGAGGTATGTAGGCGGTGCTACAGAGTTCTTGAAGTGGTGGCCTAACTACGG
CTACACTAGAAGAACAGTATTTGGTATCTGCGCTCTGCTGAAGCCAGTTACCTTCGGAAAAAGAGTTGGT
AGCTCTTGATCCGGCAAACAAACCACCGCTGGTAGCGGTGGTTTTTTTGTTTGCAAGCAGCAGATTACGC
GCAGAAAAAAAGGATCTCAAGAAGATCCTTTGATCTTTTCTACGGGGTCTGACGCTCAGTGGAACGAAAA
CTCACGTTAAGGGATTTTGGTCATGAGATTATCAAAAAGGATCTTCACCTAGATCCTTTTAAATTAAAAA
TGAAGTTTTAAATCAATCTAAAGTATATATGAGTAAACTTGGTCTGACAGTTACCAATGCTTAATCAGTG
AGGCACCTATCTCAGCGATCTGTCTATTTCGTTCATCCATAGTTGCCTGACTCCCCGTCGTGTAGATAAC
TACGATACGGGAGGGCTTACCATCTGGCCCCAGTGCTGCAATGATACCGCGAGACCCACGCTCACCGGCT
CCAGATTTATCAGCAATAAACCAGCCAGCCGGAAGGGCCGAGCGCAGAAGTGGTCCTGCAACTTTATCCG
CCTCCATCCAGTCTATTAATTGTTGCCGGGAAGCTAGAGTAAGTAGTTCGCCAGTTAATAGTTTGCGCAA
CGTTGTTGCCATTGCTACAGGCATCGTGGTGTCACGCTCGTCGTTTGGTATGGCTTCATTCAGCTCCGGT
TCCCAACGATCAAGGCGAGTTACATGATCCCCCATGTTGTGCAAAAAAGCGGTTAGCTCCTTCGGTCTTC
CGATCGTTGTCAGAAGTAAGTTGGCCGCAGTGTTATCACTCATGGTTATGGCAGCACTGCATAATTCTCT
TACTGTCATGCCATCCGTAAGATGCTTTTCTGTGACTGGTGAGTACTCAACCAAGTCATTCTGAGAATAG
TGTATGCGGCGACCGAGTTGCTCTTGCCCGGCGTCAATACGGGATAATACCGCGCCACATAGCAGAACTT
TAAAAGTGCTCATCATTGGAAAACGTTCTTCGGGGCGAAAACTCTCAAGGATCTTACCGCTGTTGAGATC
CAGTTCGATGTAACCCACTCGTGCACCCAACTGATCTTCAGCATCTTTTACTTTCACCAGCGTTTCTGGG
TGAGCAAAAACAGGAAGGCAAAATGCCGCAAAAAAGGGAATAAGGGCGACACGGAAATGTTGAATACTCA
TACTCTTCCTTTTTCAATATTATTGAAGCATTTATCAGGGTTATTGTCTCATGAGCGGATACATATTTGA
ATGTATTTAGAAAAATAAACAAATAGGGGTTCCGCGCACATTTCCCCGAAAAGTGCCACCTG
[124 nt withheld, positions 6713-6836]
C
[91 nt withheld, positions 6838-6928]
A
[49 nt withheld, positions 6930-6978]
CCTTTGACGTTGGAGTCCACGTTCTTTAAGAGTCCACTATTAAAGAAC
[33 nt withheld, positions 7027-7059]
ACCCTATCTCGGTCTATTCTTTTGATTTATAAGGGATTTTGCCGATTTCGGCCTATTGGTTAAAAAATGA
GCTGATTTAACAAAAATTTAACGCGAATTTTAACAAAATATTAACGCTTACAATTTCCATTCGCCATTCA
GGCTGCGCAACTGTTGGGAAGGGCGATCGGTGCGGGCCTCTTCGCTATTACGCCAGCTGGCGAAAGGGGG
ATGTGCTGCAAGGCGATTAAGTTGGGTAACGCCAGGGTTTTCCCAGTCACGACGTTGTAAAACGACGGCC
AGTGCCAAGCTGATCTATACATTGAATCAATATTGGCAATTAGCCATATTAGTCATTGGTTATATAGCAT
AAATCAATATTGGCTATTGGCCATTGCATACGTTGTATCTATATCATAATATGTACATTTATATTGGCTC
ATGTCCAATATGACCGCCATGTTGACATTGATTATTGACTAGTTATTAATAGTAATCAATTACGGGGTCA
TTAGTTCATAGCCCATATATGGAGTTCCGCGTTACATAACTTACGGTAAATGGCCCGCCTGGCTGACCGC
CCAACGACCCCCGCCCATTGACGTCAATAATGACGTATGTTCCCATAGTAACGCCAATAGGGACTTTCCA
TTGACGTCAATGGGTGGAGTATTTACGGTAAACTGCCCACTTGGCAGTACATCAAGTGTATCATATGCCA
AGTCCGCCCCCTATTGACGTCAATGACGGTAAATGGCCCGCCTGGCATTATGCCCAGTACATGACCTTAC
GGGACTTTCCTACTTGGCAGTACATCTACGTATTAGTCATCGCTATTACCATGGTGATGCGGTTTTGGCA
GTACACCAATGGGCGTGGATAGCGGTTTGACTCACGGGGATTTCCAAGTCTCCACCCCATTGACGTCAAT
GGGAGTTTGTTTTGGCACCAAAATCAACGGGACTTTCCAAAATGTCGTAATAACCCCGCCCCGTTGACGC
AAATGGGCGGTAGGCGTGTACGGTGGGAGGTCTATATAAGCAGAGCTCGTTTAGTGAACCGTCAGAATTA
ATTCACCATGTCTGCACTTCTGATCCTAGCTCTTGTTGGAGCTGCAGTTGCTGACTACAAAGACCATGAC
GGTGATTATAAAGATCATGACATCGATTACAAGGATGACGATGACAAGCTTGCGGCCGCTGAGGTGGCAG
GGGGCCTGGCTCCGGGCAGTGCGGGTGCATTGTGTTGTAATCATTCAAAGGATAACCAAATGTGCCGTGA
TGTATGTGAACAGATTTTCTCCTCAAAAAGTGAATCCCGACTAAAACATCTGTTGCAGCGAGCCCCAGAT
TATTGCCCAGAGACAATGGTTGAAATTTGGAATTGTATGAATTCATCTTTGCCAGGTGTGTTTAAGAAGT
CTGATGGCTGGGTTGGCTTAGGCTGCTGTGAACTGGCTATTGCCTTGGAGTGTCGACAGGCATGCAAGCA
GGCATCTTCAAAGAATGATATTTCCAAAGTTTGCAGAAAAGAATATGAGAATGCTCTTTTCAGTTGCATT
AGCAGAAATGAAATGGGCTCGGTTTGTTGCAGTTATGCAGGTCATCACACAAACTGCCGAGAATACTGTC
AAGCCATTTTTCGAACAGACTCTTCTCCTGGTCCATCTCAGATAAAAGCAGTGGAAAATTATTGCGCCTC
TATTAGTCCACAATTAATACATTGTGTGAACAATTATACTCAATCTTATCCAATGAGGAACCCAACGGAT
AGTTTATATTGCTGTGACAGAGCTGAAGACCATGCTT
Features (pLannotate 1.2.2; 24 found; start..end, strand, type, name):
   1907..1925    -  misc_feature   MCS (fragment): pUC18/19 multiple cloning site
   1926..2548    +  polyA_signal   hGH poly(A) signal: human growth hormone polyadenylation signal
   2577..2891    +  promoter       SV40 promoter: SV40 enhancer and early promoter
   2942..3733    +  CDS            neo: KKA2_KLEPN - Also known as kan, nptII. Experimental evidence at protein level: Swiss-Prot protein existence level 1. Resistance to kanamycin, neomycin, paromomycin, ribostamycin, butirosin and gentamicin B. From Klebsiella pneumoniae.
   3757..4134    +  CDS            ble: BLE_KLEPN - Experimental evidence at protein level: Swiss-Prot protein existence level 1. Binding protein with a strong affinity to the bleomycin family of antibiotics. Binds to CL990; an antimitotic-antibiotic compound. From Klebsiella pneumoniae.
   4176..4235    +  CDS            str (fragment): STR_KLEPN - Protein inferred from homology: Swiss-Prot protein existence level 3. The aminoglycoside phosphotransferases achieve inactivation of their antibiotic substrates by phosphorylation. From Klebsiella pneumoniae.
   4258..4281    -  rep_origin     CloDF13 ori (fragment): Plasmids containing the CloDF13 (CDF) origin of replication can be propagated in E. coli cells that contain additional plasmids with compatible origins.
   4282..4365    +  CDS            large T antigen (fragment): large T antigen from SV40 (simian virus 40)
   4388..4522    +  polyA_signal   SV40 poly(A) signal: SV40 polyadenylation signal
   4528..4546    -  promoter       T7 promoter: promoter for bacteriophage T7 RNA polymerase
   4584..4600    -  protein_bind   lac operator: The lac repressor binds to the lac operator to inhibit transcription in E. coli. This inhibition can be relieved by adding lactose or isopropyl-β-D-thiogalactopyranoside (IPTG). lac repressor encoded by lacI
   4608..4638    -  promoter       lac promoter: promoter for the E. coli lac operon
   4653..4674    -  protein_bind   CAP binding site: CAP binding activates transcription in the presence of cAMP. E. coli catabolite activator protein
   4687..4779    -  CDS            lacI (fragment): lac repressor; lacI; The lac repressor binds to the lac operator to inhibit transcription in E. coli. This inhibition can be relieved by adding lactose or isopropyl-β-D-thiogalactopyranoside (IPTG).
   4962..5550    -  rep_origin     ori: high-copy-number ColE1/pMB1/pBR322/pUC origin of replication
   5721..6581    -  CDS            AmpR: β-lactamase; bla; confers resistance to ampicillin, carbenicillin, and related antibiotics
   6582..6686    -  promoter       AmpR promoter: bla
   6713..7185    +  rep_origin     f1 ori (sequence partly withheld): f1 bacteriophage origin of replication; arrow indicates direction of (+) strand synthesis
   7189..7343    -  CDS            lacZα (fragment): LacZα fragment of β-galactosidase; lacZ fragment
   7503..7882    +  enhancer       CMV enhancer: human cytomegalovirus immediate early enhancer
   7884..8083    +  promoter       CMV promoter: human cytomegalovirus (CMV) immediate early promoter
   8117..8161    +  CDS            preprotrypsin leader: leader sequence from mouse preprotrypsin
   8162..8227    +  CDS            3xFLAG: three tandem FLAG® epitope tags, followed by an enterokinase cleavage site
   8237..1838    +  CDS            RECK (fragment) (across the origin): RECK_HUMAN - Also known as ST15 From Homo sapiens (Human).
