[The description below was written by a language model from this plasmid's Addgene catalogue record and pLannotate feature annotations shown in this document.]
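Description:
p3xFLAG-CMV-9-RECK ΔCRD is a mammalian expression plasmid of about 8.8 kb built on the p3xFLAG-CMV-9 backbone. It encodes human RECK (also known as ST15) with residues 343–476 deleted, which removes the region the depositors call the CRD. In E. coli it replicates at high copy from a ColE1/pUC-type origin and is selected with ampicillin through the β-lactamase gene. An f1 origin is also present, along with small remnants of lac and lacZα sequence inherited from the backbone. For selecting stably transfected mammalian cells, an SV40 enhancer/early promoter drives a neomycin phosphotransferase gene that confers G418 resistance. This cassette is followed by adjacent ble and truncated str sequences, which the annotation matches to Klebsiella pneumoniae entries, and ends at an SV40 polyadenylation signal.

The expression cassette uses the human cytomegalovirus immediate-early enhancer and promoter. The open reading frame begins with a preprotrypsin leader, continues with three tandem FLAG epitopes that include an enterokinase cleavage site, and then runs into the RECK coding sequence, which spans the numbering origin of the circular map. Transcription terminates at a human growth hormone polyadenylation signal. The leader directs the fusion protein into the secretory pathway, so the 3xFLAG tag is expected to sit at the N-terminus of the processed protein, where it can be used for detection or immunoprecipitation with anti-FLAG antibodies.

The RECK cDNA came from a commercial cDNA clone. The construct is associated with a study of the RECK–WNT7 receptor–ligand interaction and isoform-specific control of Wnt bioavailability. In that context a domain-deletion mutant like this one would typically be compared with full-length RECK to assess the contribution of the deleted region, although the record does not describe specific experiments.
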