Addgene plasmid #246708: p3xFLAG-CMV-9-RECK ΔCRD
Purpose: Expression vector for human RECK lacking the CRD, N-terminal 3xFLAG tag
Depositing lab: Calvin Kuo & Mario Vallon. Depositing organization: Stanford University. Publication: A RECK-WNT7 Receptor-Ligand Interaction Enables Isoform-Specific Regulation of Wnt Bioavailability. Vallon M, Yuki K, Nguyen TD, Chang J, Yuan J, Siepe D, Miao Y, Essler M, Noda M, Garcia KC, Kuo CJ. Cell Rep. 2018 Oct 9;25(2):339-349.e9. doi: 10.1016/j.celrep.2018.09.045. PubMed 30304675.
Backbone
  Vector backbone: p3xFLAG-CMV-9
  Vector type: Mammalian Expression
  Selectable markers: Neomycin (select with G418)
Growth in bacteria
  Bacterial resistance: Ampicillin, 100 μg/mL
  Growth temperature: 37°C
  Growth strain: DH5alpha
  Copy number: High Copy
Gene/Insert
  Gene/Insert name: RECK
  Species: H. sapiens (human)
  Mutation: Δaa 343-476
  Entrez Gene: RECK (a.k.a. ST15)
  Promoter: CMV
  Tag / fusion protein: 3xFLAG (N terminal on insert)
  Cloning method: Other
Terms and licenses: Academic/Nonprofit Terms; Industry Terms: Not Available to Industry
Depositor comments: Gene sourced from Incyte cDNA clone LIFESEQ4097514
How to cite: p3xFLAG-CMV-9-RECK ΔCRD was a gift from Calvin Kuo & Mario Vallon (Addgene plasmid # 246708 ; http://n2t.net/addgene:246708 ; RRID:Addgene_246708)
